Addgene plasmid #19021: p40 D293K/E259A
Depositing lab: Michael Yaffe. Depositing organization: Massachusetts Institute of Technology. Publication: Phosphatidylinositol 3-phosphate-dependent and -independent functions of p40phox in activation of the neutrophil NADPH oxidase. Bissonnette SA, Glazier CM, Stewart MQ, Brown GE, Ellson CD, Yaffe MB. J Biol Chem. 2008 Jan 25. 283(4):2108-19. 10.1074/jbc.M706639200 PubMed 18029359.
Backbone
  Vector backbone: pET28a
  Backbone manufacturer: EMD Biosciences
  Backbone size w/o insert (bp): 5369
  Vector type: Bacterial Expression
Growth in bacteria
  Bacterial resistance: Kanamycin, 50 μg/mL
  Growth temperature: 37°C
  Growth strain: DH5alpha
  Copy number: High Copy
Gene/Insert
  Gene/Insert name: p40phox (alt names: NADPH oxidase subunit; NCF4)
  Species: H. sapiens (human)
  Insert size (bp): 1019
  Mutation: D293K/E259A
  GenBank ID: X77094
  Entrez Gene: NCF4 (a.k.a. CGD3, NCF, P40PHOX, SH3PXD4)
  Tag / fusion protein: His (N terminal on backbone)
  Cloning method: Restriction Enzyme; 5′ cloning site XhoI (unknown if destroyed); 3′ cloning site EcoRI (unknown if destroyed)
  Sequencing primers: 5′ T7
Terms and licenses: Academic/Nonprofit Terms; Industry Terms: Not Available to Industry
How to cite: p40 D293K/E259A was a gift from Michael Yaffe (Addgene plasmid # 19021 ; http://n2t.net/addgene:19021 ; RRID:Addgene_19021)
