[The description below was written by a language model from this plasmid's Addgene catalogue record.]
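Description:
p40 D293K/E259A is a bacterial expression plasmid built on the pET28a backbone and carrying the human p40phox coding sequence (NCF4), a cytosolic subunit of the phagocyte NADPH oxidase. The insert of roughly 1 kb was placed by restriction cloning between XhoI and EcoRI sites, although the record does not say whether those sites survived. It is fused in frame to the N-terminal His tag supplied by the backbone. The plasmid confers kanamycin resistance and is catalogued as high copy. It is propagated in a standard cloning strain. No feature table is supplied, so the regulatory elements are not listed individually. pET28a vectors normally drive expression from a T7 promoter under lac operator control, which requires a host that supplies T7 RNA polymerase for induced protein production. The T7 sequencing primer listed for the 5′ end is consistent with that arrangement.

The insert carries two amino-acid substitutions, D293K and E259A. The record does not explain what each change is meant to do. The associated publication examines phosphatidylinositol 3-phosphate-dependent and -independent functions of p40phox in activating the neutrophil NADPH oxidase, so the double mutant was presumably made to probe p40phox regulation or its interactions in that setting. The His tag allows the recombinant mutant protein to be purified from E. coli by immobilised metal affinity chromatography. The most likely use of the plasmid is therefore producing the protein for in vitro biochemical comparison with wild-type p40phox or with other variants.
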