>Addgene plasmid #19021 | p40 D293K/E259A | addgene partial sequence | sequence record 24854 | T7 5'-TAATACGACTCACTATAGGG-3'
TGNGAATTCCNTCTNAATATTTTGTTTACTTTAAGAAGGAGATATACCATGGGCAGCAGCCATCATCATC
ATCATCACAGCAGCGGCCTGGTGCCGCGCGGCAGCCATATGGCTAGCATGACTGGTGGACAGCAAATGGG
TCGCGGATCCGAATTCATGGCTGTGGCCCAGCAGCTGCGGGCCGAGAGTGACTTTGAACAGCTTCCGGAT
GATGTTGCCATCTCGGCCAACATTGCTGACATCGAGGAGAAGAGAGGCTTCACCAGCCACTTTGTTTTCG
TCATCGAGGTGAAGACAAAAGGAGGATCCAAGTACCTCATCTACCGCCGCTACCGCCAGTTCCATGCTTT
GCAGAGCAAGCTGGAGGAGCGCTTCGGGCCAGACAGCAAGAGCAGTGCCCTGGCCTGTACCCTGCCCACA
CTCCCAGCCAAAGTCTACGTGGGTGTGAAACAGGAGATCGCCGAGATGCGGATACCTGCCCTCAACGCCT
ACATGAAGAGCCTGCTCAGCCTGCCGGTCTGGGTGCTGATGGATGAGGACGTCCGGATCTTCTTTTACCA
GTCGCCCTATGACTCAGAGCAGGTGCCCCAGGCACTCCGCCGGCTCCGCCCGCGCACCCGGAAAGTCAAG
AGCGTGTCCCCACAGGGCAACAGCGTTGACCGCATGGCAGCTCCGAGAGCAGAGGCTCTATTTGACTTCA
CTGGAAACAGCAAACTGGAGCTGANTTCAAGCTGGAANGTGATCTTCCTCCTCAGTCGANCAACNTGAAT
GGCTGGAGGCACTGTCNGGGAGCACGGCNNTTCCTCNTCTTCTGAGNCTCAANA
