>Addgene plasmid #19021 | p40 D293K/E259A | addgene partial sequence | sequence record 24855 | T7-term
ATNCTCTTTGGGCTTGTAGCAGCCGGATCTCAGTGGTGGTGGTGGTGGTGCTCGAGTCATGGCATCGTGT
TGTAGACCCTGTAGTTGTCCTTCTGCGTGATGTGCAGCTTCCAGGGGAAGAGGCGCTTCTGGGAGGGGAG
GCCACGAGCCTGCCGCACCATGAGCGCTACGTCCTCATCCGACAGCAGCCGAACCAGCTTCCCCTCAGCG
TCCCGGTAATTCAGAGCTATGTCCTCTCTCTGGAACTCCCGCCTTGTGAGCTCCAGCAGGTCTTTCAATA
GGGGAGTGCTGCTGAGATCTGCCTCCACCGCGATGTCCTTGATGGTGCTGATGGTGTCTTCGTAGTAGTA
GCAACGCAGCCAGTTGGTGGGGTCGTCCTCCTCAGGGAAGTCTTTGAGGATCTTCACGAAGGAGAGAGGG
AAGATGCCCGTGGCTCCCCGGACAGTGCCCTCCAGCCAGTCTTTGTTGATCCGACTGAGGAGGAAGATCA
CATCTCCAGCTTTGAAATTCAGCTCCAGTTTGCTGTTTCCAGTGAAGTCAAATAGAGCCTCTGCTCTCGG
AGCTGCCATGCGGTCAACGCTGTTGCCCTGTGGGGACACGCTCTTGACTTTCCGGGTGCGCGGGCGGAGC
CGGCGGATCGGGTGGGGCACCTGCTCTGATTCATAAGGCGAACTGGTAAAAGATNATCCGGACGTCCTCA
TCCATCANCACCCAGACCGGCAGGCTGANCAGGCTCTTCATGTAGGCGTTGAAGGCAGGTATCCGCATCT
CGGCGATCTCCTGTTTCACACCCACGTANACTTTGGCTGGGANTGTG
